>Addgene plasmid #107352 | pLVX-UBE3B-BirA-Puro | addgene full sequence | sequence record 208951 | Addgene NGS Result
GGAAGGGCTAATTCACTCCCAAAGAAGACAAGATATCCTTGATCTGTGGATCTACCACACACAAGGCTAC
TTCCCTGATTAGCAGAACTACACACCAGGGCCAGGGGTCAGATATCCACTGACCTTTGGATGGTGCTACA
AGCTAGTACCAGTTGAGCCAGATAAGGTAGAAGAGGCCAATAAAGGAGAGAACACCAGCTTGTTACACCC
TGTGAGCCTGCATGGGATGGATGACCCGGAGAGAGAAGTGTTAGAGTGGAGGTTTGACAGCCGCCTAGCA
TTTCATCACGTGGCCCGAGAGCTGCATCCGGAGTACTTCAAGAACTGCTGATATCGAGCTTGCTACAAGG
GACTTTCCGCTGGGGACTTTCCAGGGAGGCGTGGCCTGGGCGGGACTGGGGAGTGGCGAGCCCTCAGATC
CTGCATATAAGCAGCTGCTTTTTGCCTGTACTGGGTCTCTCTGGTTAGACCAGATCTGAGCCTGGGAGCT
CTCTGGCTAACTAGGGAACCCACTGCTTAAGCCTCAATAAAGCTTGCCTTGAGTGCTTCAAGTAGTGTGT
GCCCGTCTGTTGTGTGACTCTGGTAACTAGAGATCCCTCAGACCCTTTTAGTCAGTGTGGAAAATCTCTA
GCAGTGGCGCCCGAACAGGGACTTGAAAGCGAAAGGGAAACCAGAGGAGCTCTCTCGACGCAGGACTCGG
CTTGCTGAAGCGCGCACGGCAAGAGGCGAGGGGCGGCGACTGGTGAGTACGCCAAAAATTTTGACTAGCG
GAGGCTAGAAGGAGAGAGATGGGTGCGAGAGCGTCAGTATTAAGCGGGGGAGAATTAGATCGCGATGGGA
AAAAATTCGGTTAAGGCCAGGGGGAAAGAAAAAATATAAATTAAAACATATAGTATGGGCAAGCAGGGAG
CTAGAACGATTCGCAGTTAATCCTGGCCTGTTAGAAACATCAGAAGGCTGTAGACAAATACTGGGACAGC
TACAACCATCCCTTCAGACAGGATCAGAAGAACTTAGATCATTATATAATACAGTAGCAACCCTCTATTG
TGTGCATCAAAGGATAGAGATAAAAGACACCAAGGAAGCTTTAGACAAGATAGAGGAAGAGCAAAACAAA
AGTAAGACCACCGCACAGCAAGCGGCCGGCCGCTGATCTTCAGACCTGGAGGAGGAGATATGAGGGACAA
TTGGAGAAGTGAATTATATAAATATAAAGTAGTAAAAATTGAACCATTAGGAGTAGCACCCACCAAGGCA
AAGAGAAGAGTGGTGCAGAGAGAAAAAAGAGCAGTGGGAATAGGAGCTTTGTTCCTTGGGTTCTTGGGAG
CAGCAGGAAGCACTATGGGCGCAGCGTCAATGACGCTGACGGTACAGGCCAGACAATTATTGTCTGGTAT
AGTGCAGCAGCAGAACAATTTGCTGAGGGCTATTGAGGCGCAACAGCATCTGTTGCAACTCACAGTCTGG
GGCATCAAGCAGCTCCAGGCAAGAATCCTGGCTGTGGAAAGATACCTAAAGGATCAACAGCTCCTGGGGA
TTTGGGGTTGCTCTGGAAAACTCATTTGCACCACTGCTGTGCCTTGGAATGCTAGTTGGAGTAATAAATC
TCTGGAACAGATTTGGAATCACACGACCTGGATGGAGTGGGACAGAGAAATTAACAATTACACAAGCTTA
ATACACTCCTTAATTGAAGAATCGCAAAACCAGCAAGAAAAGAATGAACAAGAATTATTGGAATTAGATA
AATGGGCAAGTTTGTGGAATTGGTTTAACATAACAAATTGGCTGTGGTATATAAAATTATTCATAATGAT
AGTAGGAGGCTTGGTAGGTTTAAGAATAGTTTTTGCTGTACTTTCTATAGTGAATAGAGTTAGGCAGGGA
TATTCACCATTATCGTTTCAGACCCACCTCCCAACCCCGAGGGGACCCGACAGGCCCGAAGGAATAGAAG
AAGAAGGTGGAGAGAGAGACAGAGACAGATCCATTCGATTAGTGAACGGATCTCGACGGTATCGCCTTTA
AAAGAAAAGGGGGGATTGGGGGGTACAGTGCAGGGGAAAGAATAGTAGACATAATAGCAACAGACATACA
AACTAAAGAATTACAAAAACAAATTACAAAAATTCAAAATTTTCGGGTTTATTACAGGGACAGCAGAGAT
CCAGTTTATCGATAAGCTTGGGAGTTCCGCGTTACATAACTTACGGTAAATGGCCCGCCTGGCTGACCGC
CCAACGACCCCCGCCCATTGACGTCAATAATGACGTATGTTCCCATAGTAACGCCAATAGGGACTTTCCA
TTGACGTCAATGGGTGGAGTATTTACGGTAAACTGCCCACTTGGCAGTACATCAAGTGTATCATATGCCA
AGTACGCCCCCTATTGACGTCAATGACGGTAAATGGCCCGCCTGGCATTATGCCCAGTACATGACCTTAT
GGGACTTTCCTACTTGGCAGTACATCTACGTATTAGTCATCGCTATTACCATGGTGATGCGGTTTTGGCA
GTACATCAATGGGCGTGGATAGCGGTTTGACTCACGGGGATTTCCAAGTCTCCACCCCATTGACGTCAAT
GGGAGTTTGTTTTGGCACCAAAATCAACGGGACTTTCCAAAATGTCGTAACAACTCCGCCCCATTGACGC
AAATGGGCGGTAGGCGTGTACGGTGGGAGGTCTATATAAGCAGAGCTCGTTTAGTGAACCGTCAGATCGC
CTGGAGACGCCATCCACGCTGTTTTGACCTCCATAGAAGACACCGACTCTACTAGAGGATCTATTTCCGG
TGAATTCCTCGAGACTAGATCAACAAGTTTGTACAAAAAAGCAGGCTCCGCGGCCGCCCCCTTCACCATG
TTCACCCTGTCTCAGACCTCGAGAGCATGGTTCATCGATAGAGCCCGTCAGGCACGAGAAGAAAGGCTTG
TGCAGAAGGAACGGGAGCGGGCAGCTGTTGTGATCCAGGCCCATGTCCGGAGTTTTCTCTGTCGGAGTCG
ACTGCAGAGAGATATCAGGAGAGAGATTGATGACTTTTTTAAAGCAGATGACCCTGAGTCCACTAAAAGA
AGTGCACTTTGTATTTTCAAGATTGCCAGGAAACTGCTGTTCCTATTCAGAATCAAAGAGGATAATGAGA
GATTTGAGAAGTTGTGTCGCAGCATCCTGAGCAGCATGGATGCTGAGAATGAGCCTAAGGTGTGGTATGT
GTCCCTGGCTTGTTCTAAGGACCTCACCCTCCTTTGGATTCAACAGATCAAGAACATTTTGTGGTACTGC
TGTGATTTTCTCAAGCAGCTCAAGCCTGAAATCCTGCAGGACTCCCGACTCATCACCCTGTACCTCACGA
TGCTTGTCACCTTCACAGACACTTCAACGTGGAAAATTCTTCGGGGAAAAGGTGAAAGTCTTCGACCAGC
GATGAACCACATTTGTGCAAATATAATGGGACATCTCAACCAGCATGGATTTTATTCTGTGCTGCAGATA
TTGTTAACCCGTGGCCTGGCAAGACCCCGTCCTTGTCTATCCAAAGGCACTTTAACAGCAGCTTTTTCTC
TAGCGTTACGCCCTGTGATTGCTGCACAGTTCTCAGACAATCTGATTCGGCCGTTCCTCATCCACATCAT
GTCTGTGCCTGCTCTGGTGACTCATCTCAGCACAGTGACCCCTGAGCGCCTCACTGTTTTAGAATCCCAT
GACATGCTTCGTAAATTCATCATATTTTTAAGAGACCAAGATCGATGCCGTGATGTATGTGAAAGTTTAG
AAGGATGCCATACGCTTTGTCTAATGGGCAACCTCCTACACTTGGGCTCCCTCAGCCCCAGAGTGTTAGA
GGAGGAGACAGATGGGTTCGTGAGTTTGCTCACCCAGACGCTGTGCTACTGTCGGAAGTATGTGTCTCAG
AAGAAGTCCAACCTGACCCACTGGCATCCTGTCCTTGGCTGGTTCTCCCAATCTGTGGATTATGGCCTTA
ACGAGTCAATGCACTTGATCACCAAACAGCTGCAGTTCTTGTGGGGGGTGCCTCTGATCCGGATCTTCTT
CTGTGACATCCTGAGCAAGAAGCTACTGGAGAGCCAGGAGCCAGCCCACGCACAGCCAGCATCCCCTCAG
AATGTGCTCCCAGTGAAGAGTCTCCTAAAGCGTGCTTTTCAAAAGTCGGCATCAGTCCGGAATATTCTCA
GGCCTGTCGGGGGTAAACGGGTCGACTCTGCAGAAGTCCAGAAGGTTTGCAACATCTGTGTCCTCTACCA
GACCTCGCTGACAACTCTCACACAGATTCGGCTGCAGATACTCACAGGTCTCACTTACCTTGATGACCTG
CTTCCCAAACTGTGGGCATTTATCTGTGAGCTCGGGCCCCACGGAGGGTTAAAGCTCTTCTTGGAATGCC
TGAACAATGACACTGAAGAGTCCAAGCAACTCTTGGCCATGCTGATGCTGTTCTGTGACTGTTCGCGGCA
CCTCATCACAATCCTTGATGACATTGAAGTTTATGAAGAACAGATTTCATTCAAACTGGAAGAGCTGGTC
ACTATCTCCTCTTTCCTGAATTCTTTTGTGTTTAAGATGATCTGGGATGGAATTGTAGAGAACGCCAAGG
GTGAGACCTTGGAGCTGTTCCAGTCTGTCCACGGGTGGCTTATGGTGCTGTACGAGCGGGACTGCCGGCG
GCGCTTCACCCCCGAGGACCACTGGCTGCGAAAGGATCTCAAACCTAGCGTGCTCTTCCAAGAACTCGAC
AGGGACAGAAAACGGGCACAGTTGATCCTGCAGTACATCCCACATGTCATCCCTCACAAAAACAGAGTTC
TACTGTTTCGAACCATGGTTACCAAGGAGAAGGAGAAACTGGGGCTGGTGGAAACCAGCTCTGCCTCCCC
GCATGTCACTCACATCACCATCCGCCGGTCCAGGATGCTGGAGGACGGCTACGAGCAGCTTAGGCAGCTC
TCCCAGCACGCCATGAAGGGGGTCATCCGTGTGAAGTTTGTCAATGACCTCGGGGTGGACGAAGCAGGGA
TTGATCAAGACGGTGTTTTTAAGGAGTTCTTGGAAGAGATCATCAAGAGAGTTTTTGACCCAGCACTCAA
TCTGTTCAAGACAACCAGTGGGGATGAGAGGCTGTACCCCTCACCCACATCCTACATCCATGAGAATTAC
CTGCAGCTCTTCGAGTTTGTGGGGAAGATGCTGGGGAAGGCTGTGTATGAGGGAATTGTGGTGGACGTGC
CATTTGCATCCTTCTTCCTGAGCCAACTGCTTGGGCACCACCACAGCGTCTTCTATAGCTCGGTGGATGA
ACTGCCTTCTCTGGACTCCGAGTTCTATAAAAACCTCACCTCCATCAAGCGCTATGATGGGGACATCACT
GACCTGGGCCTGACGCTGTCTTACGACGAGGACGTCATGGGTCAGCTTGTTTGCCATGAACTGATTCCTG
GAGGGAAGACCATTCCTGTTACAAATGAAAATAAAATTAGCTACATCCATCTGATGGCACATTTTCGAAT
GCACACTCAAATAAAAAACCAAACAGCTGCCCTCATTAGCGGATTCCGTTCCATTATCAAACCCGAGTGG
ATCCGAATGTTCTCAACTCCTGAACTGCAGCGTCTCATCTCTGGCGACAATGCTGAGATTGATCTGGAAG
ATTTAAAGAAGCACACAGTCTACTACGGTGGTTTCCATGGAAGTCACAGAGTCATCATCTGGCTCTGGGA
TATTCTGGCCTCCGACTTCACACCGGATGAGAGAGCTATGTTTCTGAAGTTCGTGACCAGCTGCTCCAGA
CCCCCGCTCCTGGGATTCGCCTACCTCAAGCCTCCATTCTCCATCCGCTGCGTGGAGGTGTCGGACGATC
AGGACACCGGGGACACTCTGGGCAGCGTCCTCCGGGGCTTCTTCACCATCCGCAAGCGGGAGCCAGGCGG
CCGCCTGCCCACCTCCTCCACCTGCTTCAACCTGCTCAAGCTGCCCAACTACAGCAAGAAGAGCGTCCTC
CGCGAGAAGCTGCGCTACGCCATCAGCATGAACACGGGCTTTGAACTCTCCAAGGACAACACCGTGCCCC
TGAAGCTGATCGCCCTGCTGGCCAATGGCGAGTTCCACTCTGGCGAGCAGCTGGGCGAGACACTGGGCAT
GTCTAGAGCCGCCATCAACAAGCACATCCAGACCCTGAGAGACTGGGGCGTGGACGTGTTCACCGTGCCT
GGCAAGGGCTACAGCCTGCCCGAGCCTATCCAGCTGCTGAACGCCAAGCAGATCCTGGGCCAGCTGGATG
GCGGATCTGTGGCTGTGCTGCCCGTGATCGACAGCACCAACCAGTACCTGCTGGACCGGATCGGCGAGCT
GAAAAGCGGCGACGCCTGTATCGCCGAGTATCAGCAGGCTGGCAGAGGCGGCAGGGGCAGAAAGTGGTTC
TCTCCCTTCGGCGCCAATCTGTACCTGAGCATGTTCTGGCGGCTGGAACAGGGACCTGCCGCCGCTATTG
GACTGAGCCTCGTGATCGGCATCGTGATGGCCGAGGTGCTGAGAAAGCTGGGCGCCGACAAAGTGCGCGT
GAAGTGGCCCAACGACCTGTATCTGCAGGACCGGAAGCTGGCCGGCATCCTGGTGGAACTGACAGGCAAA
ACAGGCGACGCTGCCCAGATCGTGATTGGCGCTGGCATCAATATGGCCATGCGGCGGGTGGAAGAGTCCG
TCGTGAATCAGGGCTGGATCACCCTGCAGGAAGCCGGCATCAACCTGGACAGAAACACCCTGGCCGCCAT
GCTGATCAGAGAGCTGAGAGCCGCCCTGGAACTGTTCGAGCAGGAAGGCCTGGCCCCCTACCTGTCCAGA
TGGGAGAAGCTGGACAACTTCATCAACAGACCCGTGAAACTGATCATCGGCGACAAAGAGATCTTCGGCA
TCAGCCGGGGCATCGACAAGCAGGGCGCTCTGCTGCTGGAACAGGACGGCATCATCAAGCCCTGGATGGG
CGGCGAGATCAGCCTGAGATCTGCCGAGAAATAGAAGGGTGGGCGCGCCGACCCAGCTTTCTTGTACAAA
GTGGTTGATCTAGTTCTAGAGCGGCCGCGGATCCCGCCCCTCTCCCTCCCCCCCCCCTAACGTTACTGGC
CGAAGCCGCTTGGAATAAGGCCGGTGTGCGTTTGTCTATATGTTATTTTCCACCATATTGCCGTCTTTTG
GCAATGTGAGGGCCCGGAAACCTGGCCCTGTCTTCTTGACGAGCATTCCTAGGGGTCTTTCCCCTCTCGC
CAAAGGAATGCAAGGTCTGTTGAATGTCGTGAAGGAAGCAGTTCCTCTGGAAGCTTCTTGAAGACAAACA
ACGTCTGTAGCGACCCTTTGCAGGCAGCGGAACCCCCCACCTGGCGACAGGTGCCTCTGCGGCCAAAAGC
CACGTGTATAAGATACACCTGCAAAGGCGGCACAACCCCAGTGCCACGTTGTGAGTTGGATAGTTGTGGA
AAGAGTCAAATGGCTCTCCTCAAGCGTATTCAACAAGGGGCTGAAGGATGCCCAGAAGGTACCCCATTGT
ATGGGATCTGATCTGGGGCCTCGGTGCACATGCTTTACATGTGTTTAGTCGAGGTTAAAAAAACGTCTAG
GCCCCCCGAACCACGGGGACGTGGTTTTCCTTTGAAAAACACGATGATAAGCTTGCCACAACCCACAAGG
AGACGACCTTCCATGACCGAGTACAAGCCCACGGTGCGCCTCGCCACCCGCGACGACGTCCCCCGGGCCG
TACGCACCCTCGCCGCCGCGTTCGCCGACTACCCCGCCACGCGCCACACCGTCGACCCGGACCGCCACAT
CGAGCGGGTCACCGAGCTGCAAGAACTCTTCCTCACGCGCGTCGGGCTCGACATCGGCAAGGTGTGGGTC
GCGGACGACGGCGCCGCGGTGGCGGTCTGGACCACGCCGGAGAGCGTCGAAGCGGGGGCGGTGTTCGCCG
AGATCGGCCCGCGCATGGCCGAGTTGAGCGGTTCCCGGCTGGCCGCGCAGCAACAGATGGAAGGCCTCCT
GGCGCCGCACCGGCCCAAGGAGCCCGCGTGGTTCCTGGCCACCGTCGGCGTCTCGCCCGACCACCAGGGC
AAGGGTCTGGGCAGCGCCGTCGTGCTCCCCGGAGTGGAGGCGGCCGAGCGCGCCGGGGTGCCCGCCTTCC
TGGAGACCTCCGCGCCCCGCAACCTCCCCTTCTACGAGCGGCTCGGCTTCACCGTCACCGCCGACGTCGA
GGTGCCCGAAGGACCGCGCACCTGGTGCATGACCCGCAAGCCCGGTGCCTAGACGCGTCTGGAACAATCA
ACCTCTGGATTACAAAATTTGTGAAAGATTGACTGGTATTCTTAACTATGTTGCTCCTTTTACGCTATGT
GGATACGCTGCTTTAATGCCTTTGTATCATGCTATTGCTTCCCGTATGGCTTTCATTTTCTCCTCCTTGT
ATAAATCCTGGTTGCTGTCTCTTTATGAGGAGTTGTGGCCCGTTGTCAGGCAACGTGGCGTGGTGTGCAC
TGTGTTTGCTGACGCAACCCCCACTGGTTGGGGCATTGCCACCACCTGTCAGCTCCTTTCCGGGACTTTC
GCTTTCCCCCTCCCTATTGCCACGGCGGAACTCATCGCCGCCTGCCTTGCCCGCTGCTGGACAGGGGCTC
GGCTGTTGGGCACTGACAATTCCGTGGTGTTGTCGGGGAAGCTGACGTCCTTTCCATGGCTGCTCGCCTG
TGTTGCCACCTGGATTCTGCGCGGGACGTCCTTCTGCTACGTCCCTTCGGCCCTCAATCCAGCGGACCTT
CCTTCCCGCGGCCTGCTGCCGGCTCTGCGGCCTCTTCCGCGTCTTCGCCTTCGCCCTCAGACGAGTCGGA
TCTCCCTTTGGGCCGCCTCCCCGCCTGGAATTAATTCTGCAGTCGAGACCTAGAAAAACATGGAGCAATC
ACAAGTAGCAATACAGCAGCTACCAATGCTGATTGTGCCTGGCTAGAAGCACAAGAGGAGGAGGAGGTGG
GTTTTCCAGTCACACCTCAGGTACCTTTAAGACCAATGACTTACAAGGCAGCTGTAGATCTTAGCCACTT
TTTAAAAGAAAAGAGGGGACTGGAAGGGCTAATTCACTCCCAACGAAGACAAGATATCCTTGATCTGTGG
ATCTACCACACACAAGGCTACTTCCCTGATTAGCAGAACTACACACCAGGGCCAGGGGTCAGATATCCAC
TGACCTTTGGATGGTGCTACAAGCTAGTACCAGTTGAGCCAGATAAGGTAGAAGAGGCCAATAAAGGAGA
GAACACCAGCTTGTTACACCCTGTGAGCCTGCATGGGATGGATGACCCGGAGAGAGAAGTGTTAGAGTGG
AGGTTTGACAGCCGCCTAGCATTTCATCACGTGGCCCGAGAGCTGCATCCGGAGTACTTCAAGAACTGCT
GATATCGAGCTTGCTACAAGGGACTTTCCGCTGGGGACTTTCCAGGGAGGCGTGGCCTGGGCGGGACTGG
GGAGTGGCGAGCCCTCAGATCCTGCATATAAGCAGCTGCTTTTTGCCTGTACTGGGTCTCTCTGGTTAGA
CCAGATCTGAGCCTGGGAGCTCTCTGGCTAACTAGGGAACCCACTGCTTAAGCCTCAATAAAGCTTGCCT
TGAGTGCTTCAAGTAGTGTGTGCCCGTCTGTTGTGTGACTCTGGTAACTAGAGATCCCTCAGACCCTTTT
AGTCAGTGTGGAAAATCTCTAGCAGTAGTAGTTCATGTCATCTTATTATTCAGTATTTATAACTTGCAAA
GAAATGAATATCAGAGAGTGAGAGGCCTTGACATTGCTAGCGTTTACCGTCGACCTCTAGCTAGAGCTTG
GCGTAATCATGGTCATAGCTGTTTCCTGTGTGAAATTGTTATCCGCTCACAATTCCACACAACATACGAG
CCGGAAGCATAAAGTGTAAAGCCTGGGGTGCCTAATGAGTGAGCTAACTCACATTAATTGCGTTGCGCTC
ACTGCCCGCTTTCCAGTCGGGAAACCTGTCGTGCCAGCTGCATTAATGAATCGGCCAACGCGCGGGGAGA
GGCGGTTTGCGTATTGGGCGCTCTTCCGCTTCCTCGCTCACTGACTCGCTGCGCTCGGTCGTTCGGCTGC
GGCGAGCGGTATCAGCTCACTCAAAGGCGGTAATACGGTTATCCACAGAATCAGGGGATAACGCAGGAAA
GAACATGTGAGCAAAAGGCCAGCAAAAGGCCAGGAACCGTAAAAAGGCCGCGTTGCTGGCGTTTTTCCAT
AGGCTCCGCCCCCCTGACGAGCATCACAAAAATCGACGCTCAAGTCAGAGGTGGCGAAACCCGACAGGAC
TATAAAGATACCAGGCGTTTCCCCCTGGAAGCTCCCTCGTGCGCTCTCCTGTTCCGACCCTGCCGCTTAC
CGGATACCTGTCCGCCTTTCTCCCTTCGGGAAGCGTGGCGCTTTCTCATAGCTCACGCTGTAGGTATCTC
AGTTCGGTGTAGGTCGTTCGCTCCAAGCTGGGCTGTGTGCACGAACCCCCCGTTCAGCCCGACCGCTGCG
CCTTATCCGGTAACTATCGTCTTGAGTCCAACCCGGTAAGACACGACTTATCGCCACTGGCAGCAGCCAC
TGGTAACAGGATTAGCAGAGCGAGGTATGTAGGCGGTGCTACAGAGTTCTTGAAGTGGTGGCCTAACTAC
GGCTACACTAGAAGAACAGTATTTGGTATCTGCGCTCTGCTGAAGCCAGTTACCTTCGGAAAAAGAGTTG
GTAGCTCTTGATCCGGCAAACAAACCACCGCTGGTAGCGGTGGTTTTTTTGTTTGCAAGCAGCAGATTAC
GCGCAGAAAAAAAGGATCTCAAGAAGATCCTTTGATCTTTTCTACGGGGTCTGACGCTCAGTGGAACGAA
AACTCACGTTAAGGGATTTTGGTCATGAGATTATCAAAAAGGATCTTCACCTAGATCCTTTTAAATTAAA
AATGAAGTTTTAAATCAATCTAAAGTATATATGAGTAAACTTGGTCTGACAGTTACCAATGCTTAATCAG
TGAGGCACCTATCTCAGCGATCTGTCTATTTCGTTCATCCATAGTTGCCTGACTCCCCGTCGTGTAGATA
ACTACGATACGGGAGGGCTTACCATCTGGCCCCAGTGCTGCAATGATACCGCGAGACCCACGCTCACCGG
CTCCAGATTTATCAGCAATAAACCAGCCAGCCGGAAGGGCCGAGCGCAGAAGTGGTCCTGCAACTTTATC
CGCCTCCATCCAGTCTATTAATTGTTGCCGGGAAGCTAGAGTAAGTAGTTCGCCAGTTAATAGTTTGCGC
AACGTTGTTGCCATTGCTACAGGCATCGTGGTGTCACGCTCGTCGTTTGGTATGGCTTCATTCAGCTCCG
GTTCCCAACGATCAAGGCGAGTTACATGATCCCCCATGTTGTGCAAAAAAGCGGTTAGCTCCTTCGGTCC
TCCGATCGTTGTCAGAAGTAAGTTGGCCGCAGTGTTATCACTCATGGTTATGGCAGCACTGCATAATTCT
CTTACTGTCATGCCATCCGTAAGATGCTTTTCTGTGACTGGTGAGTACTCAACCAAGTCATTCTGAGAAT
AGTGTATGCGGCGACCGAGTTGCTCTTGCCCGGCGTCAATACGGGATAATACCGCGCCACATAGCAGAAC
TTTAAAAGTGCTCATCATTGGAAAACGTTCTTCGGGGCGAAAACTCTCAAGGATCTTACCGCTGTTGAGA
TCCAGTTCGATGTAACCCACTCGTGCACCCAACTGATCTTCAGCATCTTTTACTTTCACCAGCGTTTCTG
GGTGAGCAAAAACAGGAAGGCAAAATGCCGCAAAAAAGGGAATAAGGGCGACACGGAAATGTTGAATACT
CATACTCTTCCTTTTTCAATATTATTGAAGCATTTATCAGGGTTATTGTCTCATGAGCGGATACATATTT
GAATGTATTTAGAAAAATAAACAAATAGGGGTTCCGCGCACATTTCCCCGAAAAGTGCCACCTGACGTCG
ACGGATCGGGAGATCAACTTGTTTATTGCAGCTTATAATGGTTACAAATAAAGCAATAGCATCACAAATT
TCACAAATAAAGCATTTTTTTCACTGCATTCTAGTTGTGGTTTGTCCAAACTCATCAATGTATCTTATCA
TGTCTGGATCAACTGGATAACTCAAGCTAACCAAAATCATCCCAAACTTCCCACCCCATACCCTATTACC
ACTGCCAATTACCTGTGGTTTCATTTACTCTAAACCTGTGATTCCTCTGAATTATTTTCATTTTAAAGAA
ATTGTATTTGTTAAATATGTACTACAAACTTAGTAGTT
Features (pLannotate 1.2.2; 27 found; start..end, strand, type, name):
    376..633     +  LTR            5' LTR (truncated): truncated 5' long terminal repeat (LTR) from HIV-1
    680..805     +  misc_feature   HIV-1 Ψ: packaging signal of human immunodeficiency virus type 1
    789..1127    +  CDS            HIV-1 gag (fragment): gag protein from human immunodeficiency virus 1; gag
   1302..1535    +  misc_feature   RRE: The Rev response element (RRE) of HIV-1 allows for Rev-dependent mRNA export from the nucleus to the cytoplasm.
   1912..2012    +  CDS            Rev (fragment): human immunodeficiency virus 1 (HIV-1) Rev protein; rev; enhances nuclear export of unspliced and incompletely spliced viral mRNAs
   2027..2142    +  misc_feature   cPPT/CTS: central polypurine tract and central termination sequence of HIV-1 (lacking the first T)
   2200..2503    +  enhancer       CMV enhancer: human cytomegalovirus immediate early enhancer
   2504..2707    +  promoter       CMV promoter: human cytomegalovirus (CMV) immediate early promoter
   2823..2847    +  protein_bind   attB1: mutant version of attB; recombination site for the Gateway® BP reaction BP Clonase™
   2868..6071    +  CDS            UBE3B: UBE3B_HUMAN - Experimental evidence at protein level: Swiss-Prot protein existence level 1. E3 ubiquitin-protein ligase which accepts ubiquitin from an E2 ubiquitin-conjugating enzyme in the form of a thioester and then directly transfers the ubiquitin to targeted substrates. From Homo sapiens (Human).
   6072..7031    +  CDS            birA: BIRA_ECOLI - Also known as bioR, dhbB. Experimental evidence at protein level: Swiss-Prot protein existence level 1. Acts both as a biotin--[acetyl-CoA-carboxylase] ligase and a biotin-operon repressor. In the presence of ATP, BirA activates biotin to form the BirA-biotinyl-5'-adenylate (BirA-bio-5'-AMP or holoBirA) complex. HoloBirA can either transfer the biotinyl moiety to the biotin carboxyl carrier protein (BCCP) subunit of acetyl-CoA carboxylase, or bind to the biotin operator site and inhibit transcription of the operon. From Escherichia coli (strain K12).
   7051..7075    -  protein_bind   attB2: mutant version of attB; recombination site for the Gateway® BP reaction BP Clonase™
   7080..7098    -  misc_feature   MCS (fragment): pBluescript multiple cloning site
   7218..7680    +  misc_feature   IRES: internal ribosome entry site (IRES) of the encephalomyocarditis virus (EMCV)
   7713..8310    +  CDS            PuroR (fragment): puromycin N-acetyltransferase; pac from Streptomyces alboniger; confers resistance to puromycin
   8326..8914    +  misc_feature   WPRE: woodchuck hepatitis virus posttranscriptional regulatory element
   8931..9449    +  CDS            nef (fragment): NEF_HV1BR - Experimental evidence at protein level: Swiss-Prot protein existence level 1. Extracellular Nef protein targets CD4(+) T-lymphocytes for apoptosis by interacting with CXCR4 surface receptors (PubMed:14990729). From Human immunodeficiency virus type 1 group M subtype B (isolate BRU/LAI) (HIV-1).
   9497..9754    +  LTR            5' LTR (truncated): truncated 5' long terminal repeat (LTR) from HIV-1
   9904..9926    -  protein_bind   lac operator (fragment): The lac repressor binds to the lac operator to inhibit transcription in E. coli. This inhibition can be relieved by adding lactose or isopropyl-β-D-thiogalactopyranoside (IPTG). lac repressor encoded by lacI
   9930..9960    -  promoter       lac promoter: promoter for the E. coli lac operon
   9975..9996    -  protein_bind   CAP binding site: CAP binding activates transcription in the presence of cAMP. E. coli catabolite activator protein
  10009..10101   -  CDS            lacI (fragment): lac repressor; lacI; The lac repressor binds to the lac operator to inhibit transcription in E. coli. This inhibition can be relieved by adding lactose or isopropyl-β-D-thiogalactopyranoside (IPTG).
  10284..10872   -  rep_origin     ori: high-copy-number ColE1/pMB1/pBR322/pUC origin of replication
  11043..11903   -  CDS            AmpR: β-lactamase; bla; confers resistance to ampicillin, carbenicillin, and related antibiotics
  11904..12008   -  promoter       AmpR promoter: bla
  12056..12190   +  polyA_signal   SV40 poly(A) signal: SV40 polyadenylation signal
  12357..328     +  CDS            nef (fragment) (across the origin): NEF_HV1BR - Experimental evidence at protein level: Swiss-Prot protein existence level 1. Extracellular Nef protein targets CD4(+) T-lymphocytes for apoptosis by interacting with CXCR4 surface receptors (PubMed:14990729). From Human immunodeficiency virus type 1 group M subtype B (isolate BRU/LAI) (HIV-1).
