[The description below was written by a language model from this plasmid's Addgene catalogue record and pLannotate feature annotations shown in this document.]
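Description:
pLVX-UBE3B-BirA-Puro is an HIV-1-based lentiviral expression plasmid built on the Gateway-adapted pLVX-GWB-IRES-Puro backbone. It is designed to deliver a fusion of human UBE3B and the E. coli biotin ligase BirA into mammalian cells. In bacteria it is maintained through a high-copy ColE1/pUC-type origin and selected with ampicillin via the β-lactamase gene. The catalogue lists a total size of about 12.4 kb, close to the 12,358 nt sequenced record that the feature table was generated from.

The viral portion runs between two annotated HIV-1 LTR segments. It contains the Ψ packaging signal with an adjoining gag fragment, the Rev response element for Rev-dependent nuclear export of the genomic RNA, and the cPPT/CTS, which generally improves transduction. The nef-derived fragments annotated next to the LTRs are probably residual viral sequence rather than functional genes. Inside this frame, the CMV immediate-early enhancer and promoter drive a single bicistronic transcript. The first cistron is the UBE3B open reading frame, which encodes an E3 ubiquitin-protein ligase, joined directly at its C terminus to birA. It is flanked by the attB1 and attB2 sites left by Gateway recombination. An EMCV IRES then allows translation of puromycin N-acetyltransferase from the same message, so puromycin resistance is coupled to expression of the fusion. A WPRE downstream enhances transcript stability and expression.

The stated purpose is simply to express UBE3B fused to BirA in mammalian cells, either by transfection or, after packaging into lentiviral particles, by stable transduction with puromycin selection. A biotin ligase fusion of this type is commonly used for proximity-dependent biotinylation to find neighbouring or interacting proteins. However, the record does not say which BirA variant is present or name that application explicitly.
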