Addgene plasmid #107352: pLVX-UBE3B-BirA-Puro
Purpose: Expresses UBE3B fused to BirA in mammalian cells.
Depositing lab: Robert Sobol. Depositing organization: University of South Alabama, Mitchell Cancer Institute. Publication: UBE3B is a Calmodulin-Regulated, Mitochondria-Associated E3 Ubiquitin Ligase. Braganza A, Li J, Zeng X, Yates NA, Dey NB, Andrews J, Clark J, Zamani L, Wang XH, St Croix C, O'Sullivan R, Garcia-Exposito L, Brodsky JL, Sobol RW. J Biol Chem. 2016 Dec 21. pii: jbc.M116.766824. doi: 10.1074/jbc.M116.766824. PubMed 28003368.
Backbone
  Vector backbone: pLVX-GWB-IRES-Puro
  Backbone size w/o insert (bp): 8247
  Total vector size (bp): 12401
  Vector type: Mammalian Expression, Lentiviral
  Selectable markers: Puromycin
Growth in bacteria
  Bacterial resistance: Ampicillin, 100 μg/mL
  Growth temperature: 37°C
  Growth strain: NEB Stable
  Copy number: Unknown
Gene/Insert
  Gene/Insert name: UBE3B-BirA
  Species: H. sapiens (human)
  Insert size (bp): 4100
  Entrez Gene: UBE3B (a.k.a. BPIDS, KOS)
  Promoter: CMV
  Tag / fusion protein: Biotin ligase (C terminal on insert)
  Cloning method: Gateway Cloning
  Sequencing primers: 5′ M13; 3′ M13
Terms and licenses: Academic/Nonprofit Terms; Industry Terms
How to cite: pLVX-UBE3B-BirA-Puro was a gift from Robert Sobol (Addgene plasmid # 107352 ; http://n2t.net/addgene:107352 ; RRID:Addgene_107352)
